>Addgene plasmid #147985 | pAc5.1B-EGFP-DmNot1_1-1717-del1156-1169-RNFKGQtoAAASEA_X | depositor full sequence | sequence record 290432 | Full Sequence
CTTCAAGGAATTAATTCTATATTCTAAAAACACAAATGATACTTCTAAAAAAAATCATGAATGGCATCAA
CTCTGAATCAAATCTTTGCAGATGCACCTACTTCTCATTTCCACTGTCACATCATTTTTCCAGATCTCGC
TGCCTGTTATGTGGCCCACAAACCAAGACACGTTTTATGGCCATTAAAGCTGGCTGATCGTCGCCAAACA
CCAAATACATATCAATATGTACATTCGAGAAAGAAGCGATCAAAGAAGCGTCTTCGGGCGAGTAGGAGAA
TGCGGAGGAGAAGGAGAACGAGCTGATCTAGTATCTCTCCACAATCCAATGCCAACTGACCAACTGGCCA
TATTCGGAGCAATTTGAAGCCAATTTCCATCGCCTGGCGATCGCTCCATTCTTGGCTATATGTTTTTCAC
CGTTCCCGGGGCCATTTTCAAAGACTCGTCGGTAAGATAAGATTGTGTCACTCGCTGTCTCTCTTCATTT
GTCGAAGAATGCTGAGGAATTTCGCGATGACGTCGGCGAGTATTTTGAAGAATGAGAATAATTTGTATTT
ATACGAAAATCAGTTAGTGGAATTTTCTACAAAAACATGTTATCTATAGATAATTTTGTTGCAAAATATG
TTGACTATGACAAAGATTGTATGTATATACCTTTAATGTATTCTCATTTTCTTATGTATTTATAATGGCA
ATGATGATACTGATGATATTTTAAGATGATGCCAGACCACAGGCTGATTTCTGCGTCTTTTGCCGAACGC
AGTGCATGTGCGGTTGTTGTTTTTTGGAATAGTTTCAATTTTCGGACTGTCCGCTTTGATTTCAGTTTCT
TGGCTTATTCAAAAAGCAAAGTAAAGCCAAAAAAGCGAGATGGCAATACCAAATGCGGCAAAACGGTAGT
GGAAGGAAAGGGGTGCGGGGCAGCGGAAGGAAGGGTGGGGCGGGGCGTGGCGGGGTCTGTGGCTGGGCGC
GACGTCACCGACGTTGGAGCCACTCCTTTGACCATGTGTGCGTGTGTGTATTATTCGTGTCTCGCCACTC
GCCGGTTGTTTTTTTCTTTTTATCTCGCTCTCTCTAGCGCCATCTCGTACGCATGCTCAACGCACCGCAT
GTTGCCGTGTCCTTTATGCGTCATTTTGGCTCGAAATAGGCAATTATTTAAACAAAGATTAGTCAACGAA
AACGCTAAAATAAATAAGTCTACAATATGGTTACTTATTGCCATGTGTGTGCAGCCAACGATAGCAACAA
AAGCAACAACACAGTGGCTTTCCCTCTTTCACTTTTTGTTTGCAAGCGCGTGCGAGCAAGACGGCACGAC
CGGCAAACGCAATTACGCTGACAAAGAGCAGACGAAGTTTTGGCCGAAAAACATCAAGGCGCCTGATACG
AATGCATTTGCAATAACAATTGCGATATTTAATATTGTTTATGAAGCTGTTTGACTTCAAAACACACAAA
AAAAAAAATAAAACAAATTATTTGAAAGAGAATTAGGAATCGGACAGCTTATCGTTACGGGCTAACAGCA
CACCGAGACGAAATAGCTTACCTGACGTCACAGCCTCTGGAAGAACTGCCGCCAAGCAGAGAGAGAGAGA
AAAAGAGGGAGAGCAGCTTAGACCGCATGTGCTTGTGTGTGAGGCGTCTCTCTCTTCGTCTCCTGTTTGC
GCAAACGCATAGACTGCACTGAGAAAATCGATTACCTATTTTTTATGAATGAATATTTGCACTATTACTA
TTCAAAACTATTAAGATAGCAATCACATTCAATAGCCAAATACTATACCACCTGAGCGATGCAACGAAAT
GATCAATTTGAGCAAAAATGCTGCATATTTAGGACGGCATCATTATAGAAATGCTTCTTGCTGTGTACTT
TTCTCTCGTCTGGCAGCTGTTTCGCCGTTATTGTTAAAACCGGCTTAAGTTAGGTGTGTTTTCTACGACT
AGTGATGCCCCTACTAGAAGATGTGTGTTGCACAAATGTCCCTGAATAACCAATTTGAAGTGCAGATAGC
AGTAAACGTAAGCTAATATGAATATTATTTAACTGTAATGTTTTAATATCGCTGGACATTACTAATAAAC
CCACTATAAACACATGTACATATGTATGTTTTGGCATACAATGAGTAGTTGGGGAAAAAATGTGTAAAAG
CACCGTGACCATCACAGCATAAAGATAACCAGCTGAAGTATCGAATATGAGTAACCCCCAAATTGAATCA
CATGCCGCAACTGATAGGACCCATGGAAGTACACTCTTCATGGCGATATACAAGACACACACAAGCACGA
ACACCCAGTTGCGGAGGAAATTCTCCGTAAATGAAAACCCAATCGGCGAACAATTCATACCCATATATGG
TAAAAGTTTTGAACGCGACTTGAGAGCGGAGAGCATTGCGGCTGATAAGGTTTTAGCGCTAAGCGGGCTT
TATAAAACGGGCTGCGGGACCAGTTTTCATATCACTACCGTTTGAGTTCTTGTGCTGTGTGGATACTCCT
CCCGACACAAAGCCGCTCCATCAGCCAGCAGTCGTCTAATCCAGAGACCCCGGATCGGGGTACCAACATG
GTGAGCAAGGGCGAGGAGCTGTTCACCGGGGTGGTGCCCATCCTGGTCGAGCTGGACGGCGACGTAAACG
GCCACAAGTTCAGCGTGTCCGGCGAGGGCGAGGGCGATGCCACCTACGGCAAGCTGACCCTGAAGTTCAT
CTGCACCACCGGCAAGCTGCCCGTGCCCTGGCCCACCCTCGTGACCACCCTGACCTACGGCGTGCAGTGC
TTCAGCCGCTACCCCGACCACATGAAGCAGCACGACTTCTTCAAGTCCGCCATGCCCGAAGGCTACGTCC
AGGAGCGCACCATCTTCTTCAAGGACGACGGCAACTACAAGACCCGCGCCGAGGTGAAGTTCGAGGGCGA
CACCCTGGTGAACCGCATCGAGCTGAAGGGCATCGACTTCAAGGAGGACGGCAACATCCTGGGGCACAAG
CTGGAGTACAACTACAACAGCCACAACGTCTATATCATGGCCGACAAGCAGAAGAACGGCATCAAGGTGA
ACTTCAAGATCCGCCACAACATCGAGGACGGCAGCGTGCAGCTCGCCGACCACTACCAGCAGAACACCCC
CATCGGCGACGGCCCCGTGCTGCTGCCCGACAACCACTACCTGAGCACCCAGTCCGCCCTGAGCAAAGAC
CCCAACGAGAAGCGCGATCACATGGTCCTGCTGGAGTTCGTGACCGCCGCCGGGATCACTCTCGGCATGG
ACGAGCTGTACAAGCCAAGCTTAATTAAGATGAACGTAGAGAGCCAACTGAAGACACCGCCAACGCACAT
TCGAAATCTGGTCAAGCACGTGAACAAGCGAAATTTTAATGAGAGCAGCGAGCAAATAAATCAGTTCGTT
AAAGAGCACGGCCTGGAAGCGGATCGCAGCAGCCTGCGCCACCTGTTCTCCGTGATCAACTTCAGCGATC
TCGTGCCATCAGTTACGGTCCAGCTGCAGGCGAAGCTCCTGGGCATCCAGTTGGAGCGTCAGCTTCACAG
TTCATCGTTTGTGTCCAACATCTGCTACGCTTTTGACCAGTTCTTCGCCAGCAACCAGAAGTCCCTGAAG
CCTGTTGCGGTAGCGGATCTCGTTGGCCAGGTCGCCCGACTGACCGGCATCAACAAGGTTTGTGAGTGCG
TCTTTGCCTTGGCCTTGACCCACTCCTCGTACACAGAACTCAAACATTCTGCCAGGAACAACCTAAAAGG
TAGCCTCAGCGAACTTATAGACTCTTACTTGGGTAATAAAGGCACCGGCCCAGCCGACAGCGGTCTCCGG
GAGATCTCCTTCGATCTACTGCAGTATTTGCTGTGCTGCCTTAGCGAGTACGTACAACCGCAGGTGGAAG
CACAGTTTTTGATCAAGCTTCGTGAGGAGTTTCCGCGCCAGGCGGTACCGCTGGTTCTAGCGCCGTTCCT
TTACGGCTCGACGACGGCGACGATTGCGGGAGCAGGTGCCAGCGAAACGGATGCGGAGGCCGAAGCGACG
ACTAATAGCAACAGCTCCAGTTTCGAAGCAGATGCTTTGAACGAGGTGGGAATCGAGGATATTTATGACC
ATTTAAGCGAGATAATATTCACCAACCAGGGCAAAAATAATATTATGGACACATCTTGGATTAATCTAAT
CCTTGAAATCGGTTATGAATTTACATCGAGCGTTGAAGAGTGTAAGAATCATTTGTGTTCCCGCGAGCGA
GAACGCGCTGAGCTCCAGTCCAAAGATGTCGCCAAGATCGTGGGTCTTATGTGCCGACGGCACTCCTCCC
TGCTCGATTGTAATGTGAATCTACCGACGCCGGCGAACTTCTGGCCTGGTCAGGGACAGGGCGGTGGCAG
CAACAGCAGTGGCTCTTCGCAGACACAAATCACTCCGCAGCAACAGAACCCGGGCAGCAGTAACAACAAC
GATGGCAGCGATGGCAATTCGTCCAGTGATAAGAAGGACAAGAAGGAGACGACGGAGGCCACGCAAACTT
GGAAGCCAGATGTCTTTGTGCAGGCGCTCAAGGAGGTGGTGCCTCAGCTCAACTGGAAGGACGTGTGCAT
GGAACTTGATCATCCCGAGTTCGTGCTGAAGGATCGCATCGGTTTGGAGCTTTTGCTCACCATCCTTCGG
CTGGCCACTGGCTCTAACATATTTCCACATCCAGAATGCATTTACCGTCACTGGGCAAACACGGAAGGTC
AGCTGTCGCTTATCGCGACAATGCTGAAGAACCCGGATCTCTTTTCCTTCGCCGACTTTGTATTTAGCCA
GCCAGCGTTGGATGTGCTTAAGACAGCTCCGGATGCGGACAATAAGGAGATCTCGTCCTGGAAGTCGCTT
CACCTGGTGGAGGTGCTGCTCTCCATTGCGGACAAGGGATACTATACGCAGGTCCATGAGCTATTCAAGT
TCCCAGCGCAGAACTGTCCCGATGTGCTATTTTTGGCCTTATTGAACACAAGTCCGCCTATGACGCCACT
GCGTCAGGATCTGTTTAACCAACTGATACCAACGTTCCTTGGCAACCATCCCAACTCGAACGTGATCTTG
GCCAGCGCCTGGAGCTCGAACAGCTTCCAACTTCGTTCCAATATCATGAATGCTATGTCCGAGTGGTATC
TCCGAGGCAATGAGTTCGATCAGGTGAAACTGTCGCGCATCCTGGATCTTGCCCAGGATTTAAAAGCGCT
ATCAGCGCTGCTCAACGCCCGTTCATTTTTATTCATTATCGACCTGGCTTGCCTTGCCTCTCGGCGCGAG
TACCTGAAGCTGGAAAAGTGGCTTACCGATAAAATTCGCGAACATGGAGAGCCTTTTATGCAGGCTATAA
TCAAGGTTCTGCACCGCCGCTGCCCGCAGGTTATCAACGCCAAAGTGCCAGAGGATCAGCTGCCTCCCAA
GCAGGCGCAGCTTTTGCCCGAGACAGTTACAACCATGATCAACTGTCTGCAAACGTGCATCAATAACTGC
ATGCAGCCGGAGATGGTCGAAGTCATCATGCAAATGACCGCGAACGTGGCGATTATGGCTAACATGGCGC
GTGCCCAACAGCAGCAGCAGCCAGGATTGGTTCCGCCGCCTCCACCAACAATTCTGCGCGGCCATCGTGG
TATGGATCTGCCTGGAGGCATAGTCCCTCCGCCACCGCAGCAACCGTTCTCCGGAAACCTCAACGCGCAG
ATGTTTGGACCAGGAATGGATCCGCTAACGAATATGTCCAACAACTTAGCCGGCCTCAACCTCAGCGGCC
CGAACGGAGCATTTAATTTTGGAAACATGCTAACTTCTCCATCGCGTCTGATGACTCCGGGAGCCAATCC
CTATCCGCTGAACCTCATGCAGATGCCGCAGGCTCCGCCACCACCCAACGTAGGAAACCTAGGCCGCATG
CTGCCAGGGGGTCCACAACAGCAGACTCCAACGCCGACTCCAACGGCCCCCAATCCAAACAACCCTGTGA
TGGCCGATCTCCAGATACCTGTGTCAAAGGAAGTTGAAGACGAGGTCAACTCATACTTTCAGCGCATCTA
CAACCACCAGCCGAATCCAACGCTGTCCATCGATGAAGTGCTGGACATTTTGCAAAGATTTAAAGAGTCA
AGTAACCGGCGCGAGCAGGAAGTCTTTTTGTGCATGCTGCGCAATCTGTTCGAGGAATATCGCTTTTTCT
GTCAATACCCAGAGAAAGAGCTACAGATTACTGCGCAGCTATTTGGTGGCATTATTGATCGTAACCTGGT
GCCCACTTTTGTTGCACTGGGCCTTTCTCTGCGCTGTGTCTTGGATGCCCTCCGCAAGCCCGATGGATCT
AAGCTTTACTATTTCGGTGTGACGGCACTGGACAGATTCAGAACTCGATTGCACACCTACAACAAATACT
GCGAGCATATCCGCTCCATTCCTCACTTCTCTGACTTCCCGCCGCACCTTATTCAGTATGTGGAATACGG
AATGCACGGCCAGGAGCCGCCGCCGCAGAAGTTGATTGGACTCAGCAATACGATTCCTTCGGCGATATCT
AGCGGACCAGGAACGGAACCAATTTACAGGAATAGCTCCATGTTAGGTAATATGCCCGCTGCCACCCCGG
GATCGGGACCGAAATCAAACGCTGCTGTATCGCATGCCACGAGAATGAAGTCCATCGCCAATGCCACCAA
TATCGACACACTTTTGGTGGCCAACCAGGAAGAGAAAGTGACGGTGCCACCAGAGCCTGTGCAGGGCTCA
TCTGGCATACCGCAGAAGTGCGATGAGATAAAGGAGATTATGACCAAGGAGTATTGGCCGTGGCTAGCGC
AATATCTGGTCCTCAAAGCGGCATCAATGGAGTTCGCCGCCCACACACTATATTACAACTTTTTGGATGC
CCTTAAAAACGGCGAGATCAACCGATTCGTAACCAAAGAGACCCTACGCAACATCAAGGTACTCTTGCGC
TCCGATAAGGGAGTTATTAATTTCTCCGATCGAAGTCTGTTGAAGAACCTCGGACACTGGTTGGGCATGA
TGACCTTAGGTCGCAATCGCCCCATCCTGCAGTTGGATCTGGATCTTAAATCCCTTTTGGCTGAGGCTTA
CCACAAGGGCCAGCAGGAACTGCTTTTTGTGGTTCCTTTCGTAGCCAAGATCCTTGAGTCATCCGCCAAG
TCTCGCATCTTCCGATCGCCCAATCCATGGACAATGGGTATCATGTACGTGCTTGCTGAGCTTCACCAGG
AGCCAGACCTTAAGCTGAACCTGAAGTTTGAAATCGAAGTACTCTGCAAAACACTTAATCTGGAGTTGGC
CAAGTTGCGACAAGTGATCTACCTGAAGGATCCCAATCGAACTCACCGGATTGAAGAGCAGATGTCGCAA
CCAAAACCGAAACAACTTGAGCCAGTGGCTTCTGCGCCAGCTCTACCGCGTGAACAGCAATCCCCGGCAC
AACCTCCGCCACCACCACAACAGCAGCAACCACCGCAGCAGCAGGTACCTCCACCGCCATCCTCTGCGGA
CGTGGACGCCCAAAATGCGGCCGCTATGATGATGGCAGCGGGCGGAGCTAATAGTACTCCTGGATCGGTA
TCTTCGCCCAATCTACCCACCGATTCCAGCCAGGTGGCACTACCGCCACCAGAGCCGCGCTATTCATACG
TGGACGTAAACGTGAGCAACTTCCAGCTTATTGGTCAGCAGTTGGTACTGCCACCCAATACTCCGTTCCT
GCACGCCAATCCCGGAATCAAACACATGGTCGTCAACGCCGTGGAGCGCACGATAACCGACTGGTTGCAG
CCTATTGTGGACCGAAGCATCCGCATTGCCTGTGCCACCACCGAGCAGATCATCCGCAGCGACTTCGCCC
TGGATGCTGACGAGAACCGAATGCGCACTGCCGCTCATCAGATGGTACGAAACCTTGCCGCCGAGATGGC
CATGATTACCGGTAAGGATGAGATAGCGCGTGCTATTAGCCAGAATCTGCACAAGGCCTTGCTGTCGGGT
CTAAATGGGATGCCCAGCATGGCTGAGATCCAAGCTGCTGCTATGCAGTTAGCCAGCGAAAATGTTGAGC
TAGTTTGCGCTTTCATTCAGAAAACATCTGCTGAAAAGGCAGCCGCAGAGATCGATAGGCGTCTAAGCAC
CGATTTCGAGACCAGAAAAATTGCTCGTGAAGAGGGCAACCGCTTTGTGGACGCCCAGATCCTCACCTAT
GCACAGGAGCGTCTTCCAGAAGCAGTGCGCATCAAGGTGGGCGCGGCTCCAGCTACACTTTATGCTGTGT
ACTCGGAGTTCGCTAGAAGCATACCTGGCTTCCAGCAGATGAGCGATCGCGATATTGCCCTGTTTGTGCC
CAAGCCGACGGATTTGTCTCAGCCAAATGTGTTTGCTAATTGATCTAGAGGGCCCGCGGTTCGAAGGTAA
GCCTATCCCTAACCCTCTCCTCGGTCTCGATTCTACGCGTACCGGTCATCATCACCATCACCATTGAGTT
TAAACCCGCTGATCAGCCTCGACTGTGCCTTCTAAGGCCTGAGCTCGCTGATCAGCCTCGATCGAGGATC
CAGACATGATAAGATACATTGATGAGTTTGGACAAACCACAACTAGAATGCAGTGAAAAAAATGCTTTAT
TTGTGAAATTTGTGATGCTATTGCTTTATTTGTAACCATTATAAGCTGCAATAAACAAGTTAACAACAAC
AATTGCATTCATTTTATGTTTCAGGTTCAGGGGGAGGTGTGGGAGGTTTTTTAAAGCAAGTAAAACCTCT
ACAAATGTGGTATGGCTGATTATGATCAGTCGACCGATGCCCTTGAGAGCCTTCAACCCAGTCAGCTCCT
TCCGGTGGGCGCGGGGCATGACTATCGTCGCCGCACTTATGACTGTCTTCTTTATCATGCAACTCGTAGG
ACAGGTGCCGGCAGCGCTCTGGGTCATTTTCGGCGAGGACCGCTTTCGCTGGAGCGCGACGATGATCGGC
CTGTCGCTTGCGGTATTCGGAATCTTGCACGCCCTCGCTCAAGCCTTCGTCACTGGTCCCGCCACCAAAC
GTTTCGGCGAGAAGCAGGCCATTATCGCCGGCATGGCGGCCGACGCGCTGGGCTACGTCTTGCTGGCGTT
CGCGACGCGAGGCTGGATGGCCTTCCCCATTATGATTCTTCTCGCTTCCGGCGGCATCGGGATGCCCGCG
TTGCAGGCCATGCTGTCCAGGCAGGTAGATGACGACCATCAGGGACAGCTTCAAGGATCGCTCGCGGCTC
TTACCAGCCAGCAAAAGGCCAGGAACCGTAAAAAGGCCGCGTTGCTGGCGTTTTTCCATAGGCTCCGCCC
CCCTGACGAGCATCACAAAAATCGACGCTCAAGTCAGAGGTGGCGAAACCCGACAGGACTATAAAGATAC
CAGGCGTTTCCCCCTGGAAGCTCCCTCGTGCGCTCTCCTGTTCCGACCCTGCCGCTTACCGGATACCTGT
CCGCCTTTCTCCCTTCGGGAAGCGTGGCGCTTTCTCAATGCTCACGCTGTAGGTATCTCAGTTCGGTGTA
GGTCGTTCGCTCCAAGCTGGGCTGTGTGCACGAACCCCCCGTTCAGCCCGACCGCTGCGCCTTATCCGGT
AACTATCGTCTTGAGTCCAACCCGGTAAGACACGACTTATCGCCACTGGCAGCAGCCACTGGTAACAGGA
TTAGCAGAGCGAGGTATGTAGGCGGTGCTACAGAGTTCTTGAAGTGGTGGCCTAACTACGGCTACACTAG
AAGGACAGTATTTGGTATCTGCGCTCTGCTGAAGCCAGTTACCTTCGGAAAAAGAGTTGGTAGCTCTTGA
TCCGGCAAACAAACCACCGCTGGTAGCGGTGGTTTTTTTGTTTGCAAGCAGCAGATTACGCGCAGAAAAA
AAGGATCTCAAGAAGATCCTTTGATCTTTTCTACGGGGTCTGACGCTCAGTGGAACGAAAACTCACGTTA
AGGGATTTTGGTCATGAGATTATCAAAAAGGATCTTCACCTAGATCCTTTTAAATTAAAAATGAAGTTTT
AAATCAATCTAAAGTATATATGAGTAAACTTGGTCTGACAGTTACCAATGCTTAATCAGTGAGGCACCTA
TCTCAGCGATCTGTCTATTTCGTTCATCCATAGTTGCCTGACTCCCCGTCGTGTAGATAACTACGATACG
GGAGGGCTTACCATCTGGCCCCAGTGCTGCAATGATACCGCGAGACCCACGCTCACCGGCTCCAGATTTA
TCAGCAATAAACCAGCCAGCCGGAAGGGCCGAGCGCAGAAGTGGTCCTGCAACTTTATCCGCCTCCATCC
AGTCTATTAATTGTTGCCGGGAAGCTAGAGTAAGTAGTTCGCCAGTTAATAGTTTGCGCAACGTTGTTGC
CATTGCTGCAGGCATCGTGGTGTCACGCTCGTCGTTTGGTATGGCTTCATTCAGCTCCGGTTCCCAACGA
TCAAGGCGAGTTACATGATCCCCCATGTTGTGCAAAAAAGCGGTTAGCTCCTTCGGTCCTCCGATCGTTG
TCAGAAGTAAGTTGGCCGCAGTGTTATCACTCATGGTTATGGCAGCACTGCATAATTCTCTTACTGTCAT
GCCATCCGTAAGATGCTTTTCTGTGACTGGTGAGTACTCAACCAAGTCATTCTGAGAATAGTGTATGCGG
CGACCGAGTTGCTCTTGCCCGGCGTCAACACGGGATAATACCGCGCCACATAGCAGAACTTTAAAAGTGC
TCATCATTGGAAAACGTTCTTCGGGGCGAAAACTCTCAAGGATCTTACCGCTGTTGAGATCCAGTTCGAT
GTAACCCACTCGTGCACCCAACTGATCTTCAGCATCTTTTACTTTCACCAGCGTTTCTGGGTGAGCAAAA
ACAGGAAGGCAAAATGCCGCAAAAAAGGGAATAAGGGCGACACGGAAATGTTGAATACTCATACTCTTCC
TTTTTCAATATTATTGAAGCATTTATCAGGGTTATTGTCTCATGAGCGGATACATATTTGAATGTATTTA
GAAAAATAAACAAATAGGGGTTCCGCGCACATTTCCCCGAAAAGTGCCACCTGACGTCTAAGAAACCATT
ATTATCATGACATTAACCTATAAAAATAGGCGTATCACGAGGCCCTTTCGT
Features (pLannotate 1.2.2; 9 found; start..end, strand, type, name):
     56..2568    +  promoter       Ac5 promoter: Drosophila melanogaster actin 5C promoter
   2588..3304    +  CDS            EGFP: EGFP is a basic (constitutively fluorescent) green fluorescent protein published in 1996, derived from Aequorea victoria. It is reported to be a rapidly-maturing weak dimer with moderate acid sensitivity.
   8466..8507    +  CDS            V5 tag: epitope tag from simian virus 5
   8607..8741    -  polyA_signal   SV40 poly(A) signal: SV40 polyadenylation signal
   8764..8848    -  CDS            large T antigen (fragment): large T antigen from SV40 (simian virus 40)
   8849..9319    +  CDS            TcR (fragment): tetracycline efflux protein; tet; confers resistance to tetracycline
   9363..9951    -  rep_origin     ori: high-copy-number ColE1/pMB1/pBR322/pUC origin of replication
  10122..10982   -  CDS            AmpR: β-lactamase; bla; confers resistance to ampicillin, carbenicillin, and related antibiotics
  10983..11087   -  promoter       AmpR promoter: bla
