[The description below was written by a language model from this plasmid's Addgene catalogue record and pLannotate feature annotations shown in this document.]
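Description:
pAc5.1B-EGFP-DmNot1_1-1717-del1156-1169-RNFKGQtoAAASEA_X is an 11.2 kb insect expression plasmid for producing an EGFP-tagged, mutated fragment of Drosophila melanogaster Not1, the scaffold subunit of the CCR4-NOT deadenylase complex. The catalogue lists the backbone as unknown, although the name and the annotated parts are consistent with a pAc5.1-type vector. It is maintained in E. coli through a ColE1/pUC-type origin and selected with ampicillin via the β-lactamase gene and its own promoter. The record lists the plasmid as low copy even though the origin is annotated as a high-copy type. Short fragments annotated as tetracycline resistance and SV40 large T antigen are non-functional backbone remnants. No selectable marker for insect cells is annotated, which suggests transient transfection.

Expression is driven by the constitutive Drosophila actin 5C promoter, followed by the EGFP coding sequence. The roughly 5 kb unannotated stretch downstream of EGFP corresponds in position and size to the Not1 insert, giving an N-terminal EGFP fusion. According to the name, the insert spans residues 1–1717, carries a deletion of residues 1156–1169, and replaces the motif RNFKGQ with AAASEA. The depositor also notes six silent changes and two substitutions, N605S and K759M, relative to the NCBI reference. A vector-encoded V5 tag lies after the insert, but the record does not say whether it is translated in frame. An SV40 polyadenylation signal follows.

The associated publication concerns the DDX6–CNOT1 complex and links between miRNA target recognition and silencing, so the mutant probably serves to test Not1 interactions in fly cells, though the record does not state what the mutations disrupt. The depositor sequence may be theoretical.
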