Addgene plasmid #147985: pAc5.1B-EGFP-DmNot1_1-1717-del1156-1169-RNFKGQtoAAASEA_X
Purpose: Insect Expression of DmNot1_1-1717-del1156-1169-RNFKGQtoAAASEA
Depositing lab: Elisa Izaurralde. Depositing organization: Max Planck Institute for Developmental Biology. Publication: A DDX6-CNOT1 complex and W-binding pockets in CNOT9 reveal direct links between miRNA target recognition and silencing. Chen Y, Boland A, Kuzuoglu-Ozturk D, Bawankar P, Loh B, Chang CT, Weichenrieder O, Izaurralde E. Mol Cell. 2014 Jun 5;54(5):737-50. doi: 10.1016/j.molcel.2014.03.034. Epub 2014 Apr 24. PubMed 24768540.
Backbone
  Vector backbone: Unknown
  Vector type: Insect Expression
Growth in bacteria
  Bacterial resistance: Ampicillin, 100 μg/mL
  Growth temperature: 37°C
  Growth strain: DH5alpha
  Copy number: Low Copy
Gene/Insert
  Gene/Insert name: DmNot1_1-1717-del1156-1169-RNFKGQtoAAASEA
  Species: D. melanogaster (fly)
  Mutation: 6 silent mutations and two non silent N605S, K759M compared to the sequence given by NCBI: NM_001103772.2.
  Entrez Gene: Not1 (a.k.a. Dmel_CG34407, CG1874, CG1884, CG34407, Dmel\CG34407, Dmel_CG1874, Dmel_CG1884, NOT, NOT1, anon-EST:Liang-1.29, anon-WO0118547.221, clone 1.29, not1)
  Cloning method: Unknown
Terms and licenses: Academic/Nonprofit Terms; Industry Terms: Not Available to Industry
Depositor comments: Plasmids from this collection were made available to the research community and donated after the lab closed. Please note that the sequence provided by the depositing laboratory may be theoretical/predicted or based on Sanger sequencing results. There may be discrepancies between sequencing results obtained by Addgene and the depositor sequence. If an Addgene verified sequence is not available, please contact before placing your order to request that our lab fully sequence the plasmid.
How to cite: pAc5.1B-EGFP-DmNot1_1-1717-del1156-1169-RNFKGQtoAAASEA_X was a gift from Elisa Izaurralde (Addgene plasmid # 147985 ; http://n2t.net/addgene:147985 ; RRID:Addgene_147985)
